>Addgene plasmid #70499 | R777-E215 Hs.RALA | depositor full sequence | sequence record 125948 | Full Sequence
TTAACGCTAGCATGGATGTTTTCCCAGTCACGACGTTGTAAAACGACGGCCAGTCTTAAAATTCGAGCTC
GGTCCGAGGATCCGAAATAATGATTTTATTTTGACTGATAGTGACCTGTTCGTTGCAACAAATTGATAAG
CAATGCTTTTTTATAATGCCAACTTTGTACAAAAAAGTTGGCACCATGGCTGCAAATAAGCCCAAGGGTC
AGAATTCTTTGGCTTTACACAAAGTCATCATGGTGGGCAGTGGTGGCGTGGGCAAGTCAGCTCTGACTCT
ACAGTTCATGTACGATGAGTTTGTGGAGGACTATGAGCCTACCAAAGCAGACAGCTATCGGAAGAAGGTA
GTGCTAGATGGGGAGGAAGTCCAGATCGATATCTTAGATACAGCTGGGCAGGAGGACTACGCTGCAATTA
GAGACAACTACTTCCGAAGTGGGGAGGGGTTCCTCTGTGTTTTCTCTATTACAGAAATGGAATCCTTTGC
AGCTACAGCTGACTTCAGGGAGCAGATTTTAAGAGTAAAAGAAGATGAGAATGTTCCATTTCTACTGGTT
GGTAACAAATCAGATTTAGAAGATAAAAGACAGGTTTCTGTAGAAGAGGCAAAAAACAGAGCTGAGCAGT
GGAATGTTAACTACGTGGAAACATCTGCTAAAACACGAGCTAATGTTGACAAGGTATTTTTTGATTTAAT
GAGAGAAATTCGAGCGAGAAAGATGGAAGACAGCAAAGAAAAGAATGGAAAAAAGAAGAGGAAAAGTTTA
GCCAAGAGAATCAGAGAAAGATGCTGCATTTTATAATCAACTTTCTTGTACAAAGTTGGCATTATAGGAA
AGCATTGCTTATCAATTTGTTGCAACGAACAGGTCACTATCAGTCAAAATAAAATCATTATTTGCATGCA
AGCTTAGATCCTCTAGACCAGCCAGGACAGAAATGCCTCGACTTCGCTGCTACCCAAGGTTGCCGGGTGA
CGCACACCGTGGAAACGGATGAAGGCACGAACCCAGTGGACATAAGCCTGTTCGGTTCGTAAGCTGTAAT
GCAAGTAGCGTATGCGCTCACGCAACTGGTCCAGAACCTTGACCGAACGCAGCGGTGGTAACGGCGCAGT
GGCGGTTTTCATGGCTTGTTATGACTGTTTTTTTGGGGTACAGTCTATGCCTCGGGCATCCAAGCAGCAA
GCGCGTTACGCCGTGGGTCGATGTTTGATGTTATGGAGCAGCAACGATGTTACGCAGCAGGGCAGTCGCC
CTAAAACAAAGTTAAACATTATGAGGGAAGCGGTGATCGCCGAAGTATCGACTCAACTATCAGAGGTAGT
TGGCGTCATCGAGCGCCATCTCGAACCGACGTTGCTGGCCGTACATTTGTACGGCTCCGCAGTGGATGGC
GGCCTGAAGCCACACAGTGATATTGATTTGCTGGTTACGGTGACCGTAAGGCTTGATGAAACAACGCGGC
GAGCTTTGATCAACGACCTTTTGGAAACTTCGGCTTCCCCTGGAGAGAGCGAGATTCTCCGCGCTGTAGA
AGTCACCATTGTTGTGCACGACGACATCATTCCGTGGCGTTATCCAGCTAAGCGCGAACTGCAATTTGGA
GAATGGCAGCGCAATGACATTCTTGCAGGTATCTTCGAGCCAGCCACGATCGACATTGATCTGGCTATCT
TGCTGACAAAAGCAAGAGAACATAGCGTTGCCTTGGTAGGTCCAGCGGCGGAGGAACTCTTTGATCCGGT
TCCTGAACAGGATCTATTTGAGGCGCTAAATGAAACCTTAACGCTATGGAACTCGCCGCCCGACTGGGCT
GGCGATGAGCGAAATGTAGTGCTTACGTTGTCCCGCATTTGGTACAGCGCAGTAACCGGCAAAATCGCGC
CGAAGGATGTCGCTGCCGACTGGGCAATGGAGCGCCTGCCGGCCCAGTATCAGCCCGTCATACTTGAAGC
TAGACAGGCTTATCTTGGACAAGAAGAAGATCGCTTGGCCTCGCGCGCAGATCAGTTGGAAGAATTTGTC
CACTACGTGAAAGGCGAGATCACCAAGGTAGTCGGCAAATAACCCTCGAGCCACCCATGACCAAAATCCC
TTAACGTGAGTTACGCGTCGTTCCACTGAGCGTCAGACCCCGTAGAAAAGATCAAAGGATCTTCTTGAGA
TCCTTTTTTTCTGCGCGTAATCTGCTGCTTGCAAACAAAAAAACCACCGCTACCAGCGGTGGTTTGTTTG
CCGGATCAAGAGCTACCAACTCTTTTTCCGAAGGTAACTGGCTTCAGCAGAGCGCAGATACCAAATACTG
TCCTTCTAGTGTAGCCGTAGTTAGGCCACCACTTCAAGAACTCTGTAGCACCGCCTACATACCTCGCTCT
GCTAATCCTGTTACCAGTGGCTGCTGCCAGTGGCGATAAGTCGTGTCTTACCGGGTTGGACTCAAGACGA
TAGTTACCGGATAAGGCGCAGCGGTCGGGCTGAACGGGGGGTTCGTGCACACAGCCCAGCTTGGAGCGAA
CGACCTACACCGAACTGAGATACCTACAGCGTGAGCATTGAGAAAGCGCCACGCTTCCCGAAGGGAGAAA
GGCGGACAGGTATCCGGTAAGCGGCAGGGTCGGAACAGGAGAGCGCACGAGGGAGCTTCCAGGGGGAAAC
GCCTGGTATCTTTATAGTCCTGTCGGGTTTCGCCACCTCTGACTTGAGCGTCGATTTTTGTGATGCTCGT
CAGGGGGGCGGAGCCTATGGAAAAACGCCAGCAACGCGGCCTTTTTACGGTTCCTGGCCTTTTGCTGGCC
TTTTGCTCACATGTTCTTTCCTGCGTTATCCCCTGATTCTGTGGATAACCGTATTACCGCCTTTGAGTGA
GCTGATACCGCTCGCCGCAGCCGAACGACCGAGCGCAGCGAGTCAGTGAGCGAGGAAGCGGAAGAGCGCC
CAATACGCAAACCGCCTCTCCCCGCGCGTTGGCCGATTCATTAATGCAGCTGGCACGACAGGTTTCCCGA
CTGGAAAGCGGGCAGTGAGCGCAACGCAATTAATACGCGTACCGCTAGCCAGGAAGAGTTTGTAGAAACG
CAAAAAGGCCATCCGTCAGGATGGCCTTCTGCTTAGTTTGATGCCTGGCAGTTTATGGCGGGCGTCCTGC
CCGCCACCCTCCGGGCCGTTGCTTCACAACGTTCAAATCCGCTCCCGGCGGATTTGTCCTACTCAGGAGA
GCGTTCACCGACAAACAACAGATAAAACGAAAGGCCCAGTCTTCCGACTGAGCCTTTCGTTTTATTTGAT
GCCTGGCAGTTCCCTACTCTCGCG
Features (pLannotate 1.2.2; 11 found; start..end, strand, type, name):
     18..54      -  CDS            lacZα (fragment): LacZα fragment of β-galactosidase; lacZ fragment
     85..180     +  protein_bind   attL3: mutant version of attL; recombination site for the Gateway® LR reaction LR Clonase™
    186..803     +  CDS            RALA: RALA_HUMAN - Also known as RAL. Experimental evidence at protein level: Swiss-Prot protein existence level 1. Multifunctional GTPase involved in a variety of cellular processes including gene expression, cell migration, cell proliferation, oncogenic transformation and membrane trafficking. Accomplishes its multiple functions by interacting with distinct downstream effectors. Acts as a GTP sensor for GTP-dependent exocytosis of dense core vesicles. The RALA-exocyst complex regulates integrin- dependent membrane raft exocytosis and growth signaling (PubMed:20005108). Key regulator of LPAR1 signa
    811..904     -  protein_bind   attL2 (fragment): mutant version of attL; recombination site for the Gateway® LR reaction LR Clonase™
   1019..1042    +  promoter       Pc promoter (fragment): intI1 (promoter lies within the coding sequence); class 1 integron promoter
   1218..1274    +  CDS            GmR (fragment): gentamycin acetyltransferase; aacC1; confers resistance to gentamycin
   1281..2072    +  CDS            SmR: aminoglycoside adenylyltransferase (Murphy, 1985); aadA; confers resistance to spectinomycin and streptomycin
   2165..2753    +  rep_origin     ori: high-copy-number ColE1/pMB1/pBR322/pUC origin of replication
   2936..3028    +  CDS            lacI (fragment): lac repressor; lacI; The lac repressor binds to the lac operator to inhibit transcription in E. coli. This inhibition can be relieved by adding lactose or isopropyl-β-D-thiogalactopyranoside (IPTG).
   3083..3110    -  terminator     rrnB T2 terminator: transcription terminator T2 from the E. coli rrnB gene
   3242..3285    +  terminator     rrnB T1 terminator: Escherichia coli rrnB; transcription terminator T1 from the E. coli rrnB gene
