[The description below was written by a language model from this plasmid's Addgene catalogue record and pLannotate feature annotations shown in this document.]
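Description:
R777-E215 Hs.RALA is a Gateway entry clone built on the pDonor-255 backbone, carrying the human RALA open reading frame (reference transcript NM_005402.3) for recombinational transfer into destination vectors. It is a small bacterial plasmid of about 3.3 kb, propagated in E. coli at high copy from a ColE1/pUC-type origin and selected with spectinomycin through the aadA aminoglycoside adenylyltransferase gene (SmR). That gene appears to be driven by a class 1 integron Pc promoter fragment annotated upstream. Short annotated fragments of lacZα, lacI and a gentamicin resistance gene look like non-functional backbone remnants. The rrnB T1 and T2 terminators sit upstream of the cloning region, where they would limit read-through transcription into the insert.

The 621 bp insert encodes RALA, a Ras-like small GTPase involved in membrane trafficking, exocyst-dependent exocytosis, cell migration, proliferation and oncogenic transformation. It is flanked by attL recombination sites, which the automated annotation labels as an attL3-type site on the 5′ side and a partial attL2 site on the 3′ side. An LR Clonase reaction exchanges the ORF directionally into any compatible attR-containing destination vector. The entry clone has no promoter for expressing RALA, so expression elements, tags and host range are all supplied by the chosen destination vector. Because the ORF retains its native stop codon, the clone suits expression of untagged protein or N-terminal fusions, not C-terminal fusions. This also leaves the native C-terminus of the GTPase unmodified.
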