Addgene plasmid #70499: R777-E215 Hs.RALA
Purpose: Gateway ORF clone of human RALA [NM_005402.3] with stop codon (for native or N-terminal fusions)
Depositing lab: Dominic Esposito. Depositing organization: National Cancer Institute (NCI).
Backbone
  Vector backbone: pDonor-255
  Backbone size w/o insert (bp): 2693
  Vector type: Gateway Entry Clone
Growth in bacteria
  Bacterial resistance: Spectinomycin, 50 μg/mL
  Growth temperature: 37°C
  Growth strain: DH10B
  Copy number: High Copy
Gene/Insert
  Gene/Insert name: RALA (alt name: NM_005402.3)
  Species: H. sapiens (human)
  Insert size (bp): 621
  Entrez Gene: RALA (a.k.a. HINCONS, RAL)
  Cloning method: Gateway Cloning
  Sequencing primers: 5′ M13F 23-mer (5'-CCCAGTCACGACGTTGTAAAACG); 3′ attLR 23-mer (5'-TAACATCAGAGATTTTGAGACAC)
Terms and licenses: Academic/Nonprofit Terms; Industry Terms: Not Available to Industry
How to cite: R777-E215 Hs.RALA was a gift from Dominic Esposito (Addgene plasmid # 70499 ; http://n2t.net/addgene:70499 ; RRID:Addgene_70499)
