>Addgene plasmid #70499 | R777-E215 Hs.RALA | addgene partial sequence | sequence record 130488 | pCR8_R1 5'-cgaaccgaacaggcttatgt-3'
CACGGTGTGCGTCACCCGGCAACCTTGGGTAGCAGCGAAGTCGAGGCATTTCTGTCCTGGCTGGTCTAGA
GGATCTAAGCTTGCATGCAAATAATGATTTTATTTTGACTGATAGTGACCTGTTCGTTGCAACAAATTGA
TAAGCAATGCTTTCCTATAATGCCAACTTTGTACAAGAAAGTTGATTATAAAATGCAGCATCTTTCTCTG
ATTCTCTTGGCTAAACTTTTCCTCTTCTTTTTTCCATTCTTTTCTTTGCTGTCTTCCATCTTTCTCGCTC
GAATTTCTCTCATTAAATCAAAAAATACCTTGTCAACATTAGCTCGTGTTTTAGCAGATGTTTCCACGTA
GTTAACATTCCACTGCTCAGCTCTGTTTTTTGCCTCTTCTACAGAAACCTGTCTTTTATCTTCTAAATCT
GATTTGTTACCAACCAGTAGAAATGGAACATTCTCATCTTCTTTTACTCTTAAAATCTGCTCCCTGAAGT
CAGCTGTAGCTGCAAAGGATTCCATTTCTGTAATAGAGAAAACACAGAGGAACCCCTCCCCACTTCGGAA
GTAGTTGTCTCTAATTGCAGCGTAGTCCTCCTGCCCAGCTGTATCTAAGATATCGATCTGGACTTCCTCC
CCATCTAGCACTACCTTCTTCCGATAGCTGTCTGCTTTGGTAGGCTCATAGTCCTCCACAAACTCATCGT
ACATGAACTGTAGAGTCAGAGCTGACTTGCCCACGCCACCACTGCCCACCATGATGACTTTGTGTAAAGC
CAAAGAATTCTGACCCTTGGGCTTATTTGCAGCCATGGTGCCAACTTTTTTGTACAAAGTTGGCATTATA
AAAAAGCATTGCTTATCAATTTGTTGCAACGAACAGGTCACTATCAGTCAAA
